Addgene plasmid #127871: CMV-OMM-jRCaMP1b
Purpose: Red-shifted fluorescent reporter for mitochondrial outer membrane Ca2+
Depositing lab: Timothy Ryan. Depositing organization: Cornell University. Publication: Molecular Tuning of the Axonal Mitochondrial Ca(2+) Uniporter Ensures Metabolic Flexibility of Neurotransmission. Ashrafi G, de Juan-Sanz J, Farrell RJ, Ryan TA. Neuron. 2019 Dec 10. pii: S0896-6273(19)30984-5. doi: 10.1016/j.neuron.2019.11.020. PubMed 31862210.
Backbone
  Vector backbone: pcDNA3
  Backbone size w/o insert (bp): 5394
  Total vector size (bp): 6819
  Vector type: Mammalian Expression
  Selectable markers: Neomycin (select with G418)
Growth in bacteria
  Bacterial resistance: Ampicillin, 100 μg/mL
  Growth temperature: 37°C
  Growth strain: DH5alpha
  Copy number: Unknown
Gene/Insert
  Gene/Insert name: OMM-jRCaMP1b (Red-shifted outer membrane Ca2+ indicator)
  Species: Synthetic
  Promoter: CMV
  Cloning method: Unknown
  Sequencing primers: 5′ CGCAAATGGGCGGTAGGCGTG; 3′ TAGAAGGCACAGTCGAG
Terms and licenses: Academic/Nonprofit Terms; Industry Terms: Not Available to Industry
How to cite: CMV-OMM-jRCaMP1b was a gift from Timothy Ryan (Addgene plasmid # 127871 ; http://n2t.net/addgene:127871 ; RRID:Addgene_127871)
