[The description below was written by a language model from this plasmid's Addgene catalogue record and pLannotate feature annotations shown in this document.]
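Description:
CMV-OMM-jRCaMP1b is a mammalian expression plasmid built on the pcDNA3 backbone that encodes a red-shifted, genetically encoded calcium indicator anchored to the mitochondrial outer membrane. In bacteria it is maintained through a high-copy ColE1/pUC-type origin and selected with ampicillin via the β-lactamase gene. An f1 origin is also present. For mammalian cells, an SV40 early promoter drives the neomycin phosphotransferase gene, terminated by an SV40 polyadenylation signal, so stable lines can be selected with G418. The catalogue lists a total size of about 6.8 kb, in close agreement with the sequenced record.

The payload is a synthetic fusion reading frame expressed from the human cytomegalovirus immediate-early enhancer and promoter and terminated by the bovine growth hormone polyadenylation signal. A short fragment of human TOMM20, a receptor component of the outer membrane translocase, sits at the N-terminal end. It is presumably the targeting element that tethers the sensor to the outer membrane, although the record does not spell this out. It is followed almost immediately by the jRCaMP1b coding sequence, annotated generically as RCaMP, a red fluorescent calcium sensor of the family derived from an Entacmaea quadricolor fluorescent protein. A T7 promoter lies between the CMV promoter and the insert, a standard pcDNA3 feature that allows in vitro transcription. The brief HIV-1 LTR, ble, lacI and bom fragment annotations are short matches that are most likely backbone remnants or annotation artefacts, not functional parts.

The stated purpose is reporting Ca2+ at the mitochondrial outer membrane. The associated work concerns axonal mitochondrial calcium uptake and neurotransmission.
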