Features (pLannotate 1.2.2; 21 found; start..end, strand, type, name):
      1..380     +  enhancer       CMV enhancer: human cytomegalovirus immediate early enhancer
    381..584     +  promoter       CMV promoter: human cytomegalovirus (CMV) immediate early promoter
    580..613     +  LTR            5' LTR (truncated) (fragment): truncated 5' long terminal repeat (LTR) from HIV-1
    629..647     +  promoter       T7 promoter: promoter for bacteriophage T7 RNA polymerase
    707..805     +  CDS            TOMM20 (fragment): TOM20_HUMAN - Also known as KIAA0016. Experimental evidence at protein level: Swiss-Prot protein existence level 1. Central component of the receptor complex responsible for the recognition and translocation of cytosolically synthesized mitochondrial preproteins. Together with TOM22 functions as the transit peptide receptor at the surface of the mitochondrion outer membrane and facilitates the movement of preproteins into the TOM40 translocation pore (By similarity). Required for the translocation across the mitochondrial outer membrane of cytochrome P450 monooxygenases. From Homo sapiens (Hum
    812..2128    +  CDS            RCaMP: RCaMP is a basic (constitutively fluorescent) red fluorescent protein published in 2013, derived from Entacmaea quadricolor.
   2198..2422    +  polyA_signal   bGH poly(A) signal: bovine growth hormone polyadenylation signal
   2426..2447    +  promoter       SV40 promoter (fragment): SV40 enhancer and early promoter
   2468..2896    +  rep_origin     f1 ori (sequence partly withheld): f1 bacteriophage origin of replication; arrow indicates direction of (+) strand synthesis
   2910..3239    +  promoter       SV40 promoter: SV40 enhancer and early promoter
   3306..4097    +  CDS            neo: KKA2_KLEPN - Also known as kan, nptII. Experimental evidence at protein level: Swiss-Prot protein existence level 1. Resistance to kanamycin, neomycin, paromomycin, ribostamycin, butirosin and gentamicin B. From Klebsiella pneumoniae.
   4121..4279    +  CDS            ble (fragment): BLE_KLEPN - Experimental evidence at protein level: Swiss-Prot protein existence level 1. Binding protein with a strong affinity to the bleomycin family of antibiotics. Binds to CL990; an antimitotic-antibiotic compound. From Klebsiella pneumoniae.
   4274..4395    +  polyA_signal   SV40 poly(A) signal: SV40 polyadenylation signal
   4468..4484    -  protein_bind   lac operator: The lac repressor binds to the lac operator to inhibit transcription in E. coli. This inhibition can be relieved by adding lactose or isopropyl-β-D-thiogalactopyranoside (IPTG). lac repressor encoded by lacI
   4492..4522    -  promoter       lac promoter: promoter for the E. coli lac operon
   4537..4558    -  protein_bind   CAP binding site: CAP binding activates transcription in the presence of cAMP. E. coli catabolite activator protein
   4571..4663    -  CDS            lacI (fragment): lac repressor; lacI; The lac repressor binds to the lac operator to inhibit transcription in E. coli. This inhibition can be relieved by adding lactose or isopropyl-β-D-thiogalactopyranoside (IPTG).
   4846..5434    -  rep_origin     ori: high-copy-number ColE1/pMB1/pBR322/pUC origin of replication
   5605..6465    -  CDS            AmpR: β-lactamase; bla; confers resistance to ampicillin, carbenicillin, and related antibiotics
   6466..6570    -  promoter       AmpR promoter: bla
   6629..6681    -  misc_feature   bom (fragment): basis of mobility region from pBR322
>Addgene plasmid #127871 | CMV-OMM-jRCaMP1b | addgene full sequence | sequence record 248944 | Addgene NGS Result
GACATTGATTATTGACTAGTTATTAATAGTAATCAATTACGGGGTCATTAGTTCATAGCCCATATATGGA
GTTCCGCGTTACATAACTTACGGTAAATGGCCCGCCTGGCTGACCGCCCAACGACCCCCGCCCATTGACG
TCAATAATGACGTATGTTCCCATAGTAACGCCAATAGGGACTTTCCATTGACGTCAATGGGTGGAGTATT
TACGGTAAACTGCCCACTTGGCAGTACATCAAGTGTATCATATGCCAAGTACGCCCCCTATTGACGTCAA
TGACGGTAAATGGCCCGCCTGGCATTATGCCCAGTACATGACCTTATGGGACTTTCCTACTTGGCAGTAC
ATCTACGTATTAGTCATCGCTATTACCATGGTGATGCGGTTTTGGCAGTACATCAATGGGCGTGGATAGC
GGTTTGACTCACGGGGATTTCCAAGTCTCCACCCCATTGACGTCAATGGGAGTTTGTTTTGGCACCAAAA
TCAACGGGACTTTCCAAAATGTCGTAACAACTCCGCCCCATTGACGCAAATGGGCGGTAGGCGTGTACGG
TGGGAGGTCTATATAAGCAGAGCTCTCTGGCTAACTAGAGAACCCACTGCTTACTGGCTTATCGAAATTA
ATACGACTCACTATAGGGAGACCCAAGCTGGCTAGCGTTTAAACTTAAGCTTGGTACCGAGCTCGGATCC
GCCACCATGGTGGGAAGAAACTCTGCTATCGCCGCTGGCGTTTGTGGCGCTCTGTTCATCGGCTACTGCA
TCTACTTCGACAGAAAGAGAAGAAGCGACCCCAACACCGGTCATCATCATCATCATCATGGTATGGCTAG
CATGACTGGTGGACAGCAAATGGGTCGGGATCTGTACGACGATGACGATAAGGATCTCGCAACAATGGTC
GACTCATCGCGACGTAAGTGGAATAAGTGGGGTCACGCAGTCAGAGCTATAGGTCGGCTGAGCTCAGCGA
ACAACACCGAAATGATGTACCCAGCGGATGGTGGTCTGCGTGGTTACACTCACATGGCGCTGAAAGTTGA
TGGCGGCGGTCACCTGTCCTGTTCTTTCGTGACCACCTACCGCTCCAAAAAGACTGTCGGCAACATTAAG
ATGCCTGCCATTCATTACGTCAGCCACCGTCTGGAGCGCCTGGAGGAGAGCGATAACGAAATGTTTGTCG
TACAGCGTGAACACGCAGTTGCCAAGTTTGTGGGCCTGGGTGGTGGCGGCGGTACCGGAGGGAGCATGAA
CTCCCTGATCAAGGAGAACATGCGTATGAAAGTGGTTCTGGAAGGCTCCGTAAACGGCCACCAGTTCAAA
TGCACTGGTGAAGGCGAAGGCAACCCGTATATGGGCACCCAGACTATGCGTATCAAAGTGATCGAGGGTG
GTCCGCTGCCGTTTGCGTTCGACATCCTGGCGACGTCCTTTATGTATGGCTCCCGTACCTTCATCAAATA
TCCGAAAGGCATCCCGGATTTCTTTAAGCAGTCCTTCCCGGAAGGTTTTACCTGGGAACGTGTGACCCGT
TACGAAGACGGCGGCGTAATTACCGTTATGCAAGACACGTCTCTGGAGGATGGCTGCCTGGTGTATCACG
TGCAGGTTCGCGGTGTGAACTTCCCGAGCAATGGTGCTGTAATGCAAAAGAAAACCAAAGGTTGGGAGCC
TACGGACTCCCAACTGACTGAAGAGCAGATCGCAGAATTTAAAGAGGCTTTCTCCCTATTTGACAAGGAC
GGGGATGGGACAATAACAACCAAGGAGATGGGGACGGTGATGCGGTCTCTGGGGCAGAACCCCACAGAAG
CAGAGCTGCAGGACATGATCAATGAAGTAGATGCCGACGGTGACGGCACAATCGACTTCCCTGAGTTCCT
GATTATGATGGCAGGCAAAATGAAATACACAGACAGTGAAGAAGAAATTAGAGAAGCGTTCGGCGTGTTT
GATAAGGATGGCAATGGCTACATCAGTGCAGCAGAGCTTCGCCACGTGATGACAAACCTTGGAGAGAAGT
TAACAGATGAAGAGGTTGATGAAATGATCAGGGAAGCAGACAGCGATGGGGATGGTCAGGTAAACTACGA
AGAGTTTGTACAAATGATGACAGCGAAGTAGGATATCCAGCACAGTGGCGGCCGCTCGAGTCTAGAGGGC
CCGTTTAAACCCGCTGATCAGCCTCGACTGTGCCTTCTAGTTGCCAGCCATCTGTTGTTTGCCCCTCCCC
CGTGCCTTCCTTGACCCTGGAAGGTGCCACTCCCACTGTCCTTTCCTAATAAAATGAGGAAATTGCATCG
CATTGTCTGAGTAGGTGTCATTCTATTCTGGGGGGTGGGGTGGGGCAGGACAGCAAGGGGGAGGATTGGG
AAGACAATAGCAGGCATGCTGGGGATGCGGTGGGCTCTATGGCTTCTGAGGCGGAAAGAACCAGCTGGGG
CTCTAGGGGGTATCCCC
[124 nt withheld, positions 2468-2591]
C
[91 nt withheld, positions 2593-2683]
A
[49 nt withheld, positions 2685-2733]
CCTTTGACGTTGGAGTCCACGTTCTTT
[37 nt withheld, positions 2761-2797]
ACCCTATCTCGGTCTATTCTTTTGATTTATAAGGGATTTTGCCGATTTCGGCCTATTGGTTAAAAAATGA
GCTGATTTAACAAAAATTTAACGCGAATTAATTCTGTGGAATGTGTGTCAGTTAGGGTGTGGAAAGTCCC
CAGGCTCCCCAGCAGGCAGAAGTATGCAAAGCATGCATCTCAATTAGTCAGCAACCAGGTGTGGAAAGTC
CCCAGGCTCCCCAGCAGGCAGAAGTATGCAAAGCATGCATCTCAATTAGTCAGCAACCATAGTCCCGCCC
CTAACTCCGCCCATCCCGCCCCTAACTCCGCCCAGTTCCGCCCATTCTCCGCCCCATGGCTGACTAATTT
TTTTTATTTATGCAGAGGCCGAGGCCGCCTCTGCCTCTGAGCTATTCCAGAAGTAGTGAGGAGGCTTTTT
TGGAGGCCTAGGCTTTTGCAAAAAGCTCCCGGGAGCTTGTATATCCATTTTCGGATCTGATCAAGAGACA
GGATGAGGATCGTTTCGCATGATTGAACAAGATGGATTGCACGCAGGTTCTCCGGCCGCTTGGGTGGAGA
GGCTATTCGGCTATGACTGGGCACAACAGACAATCGGCTGCTCTGATGCCGCCGTGTTCCGGCTGTCAGC
GCAGGGGCGCCCGGTTCTTTTTGTCAAGACCGACCTGTCCGGTGCCCTGAATGAACTGCAGGACGAGGCA
GCGCGGCTATCGTGGCTGGCCACGACGGGCGTTCCTTGCGCAGCTGTGCTCGACGTTGTCACTGAAGCGG
GAAGGGACTGGCTGCTATTGGGCGAAGTGCCGGGGCAGGATCTCCTGTCATCTCACCTTGCTCCTGCCGA
GAAAGTATCCATCATGGCTGATGCAATGCGGCGGCTGCATACGCTTGATCCGGCTACCTGCCCATTCGAC
CACCAAGCGAAACATCGCATCGAGCGAGCACGTACTCGGATGGAAGCCGGTCTTGTCGATCAGGATGATC
TGGACGAAGAGCATCAGGGGCTCGCGCCAGCCGAACTGTTCGCCAGGCTCAAGGCGCGCATGCCCGACGG
CGAGGATCTCGTCGTGACCCATGGCGATGCCTGCTTGCCGAATATCATGGTGGAAAATGGCCGCTTTTCT
GGATTCATCGACTGTGGCCGGCTGGGTGTGGCGGACCGCTATCAGGACATAGCGTTGGCTACCCGTGATA
TTGCTGAAGAGCTTGGCGGCGAATGGGCTGACCGCTTCCTCGTGCTTTACGGTATCGCCGCTCCCGATTC
GCAGCGCATCGCCTTCTATCGCCTTCTTGACGAGTTCTTCTGAGCGGGACTCTGGGGTTCGAAATGACCG
ACCAAGCGACGCCCAACCTGCCATCACGAGATTTCGATTCCACCGCCGCCTTCTATGAAAGGTTGGGCTT
CGGAATCGTTTTCCGGGACGCCGGCTGGATGATCCTCCAGCGCGGGGATCTCATGCTGGAGTTCTTCGCC
CACCCCAACTTGTTTATTGCAGCTTATAATGGTTACAAATAAAGCAATAGCATCACAAATTTCACAAATA
AAGCATTTTTTTCACTGCATTCTAGTTGTGGTTTGTCCAAACTCATCAATGTATCTTATCATGTCTGTAT
ACCGTCGACCTCTAGCTAGAGCTTGGCGTAATCATGGTCATAGCTGTTTCCTGTGTGAAATTGTTATCCG
CTCACAATTCCACACAACATACGAGCCGGAAGCATAAAGTGTAAAGCCTGGGGTGCCTAATGAGTGAGCT
AACTCACATTAATTGCGTTGCGCTCACTGCCCGCTTTCCAGTCGGGAAACCTGTCGTGCCAGCTGCATTA
ATGAATCGGCCAACGCGCGGGGAGAGGCGGTTTGCGTATTGGGCGCTCTTCCGCTTCCTCGCTCACTGAC
TCGCTGCGCTCGGTCGTTCGGCTGCGGCGAGCGGTATCAGCTCACTCAAAGGCGGTAATACGGTTATCCA
CAGAATCAGGGGATAACGCAGGAAAGAACATGTGAGCAAAAGGCCAGCAAAAGGCCAGGAACCGTAAAAA
GGCCGCGTTGCTGGCGTTTTTCCATAGGCTCCGCCCCCCTGACGAGCATCACAAAAATCGACGCTCAAGT
CAGAGGTGGCGAAACCCGACAGGACTATAAAGATACCAGGCGTTTCCCCCTGGAAGCTCCCTCGTGCGCT
CTCCTGTTCCGACCCTGCCGCTTACCGGATACCTGTCCGCCTTTCTCCCTTCGGGAAGCGTGGCGCTTTC
TCATAGCTCACGCTGTAGGTATCTCAGTTCGGTGTAGGTCGTTCGCTCCAAGCTGGGCTGTGTGCACGAA
CCCCCCGTTCAGCCCGACCGCTGCGCCTTATCCGGTAACTATCGTCTTGAGTCCAACCCGGTAAGACACG
ACTTATCGCCACTGGCAGCAGCCACTGGTAACAGGATTAGCAGAGCGAGGTATGTAGGCGGTGCTACAGA
GTTCTTGAAGTGGTGGCCTAACTACGGCTACACTAGAAGAACAGTATTTGGTATCTGCGCTCTGCTGAAG
CCAGTTACCTTCGGAAAAAGAGTTGGTAGCTCTTGATCCGGCAAACAAACCACCGCTGGTAGCGGTGGTT
TTTTTGTTTGCAAGCAGCAGATTACGCGCAGAAAAAAAGGATCTCAAGAAGATCCTTTGATCTTTTCTAC
GGGGTCTGACGCTCAGTGGAACGAAAACTCACGTTAAGGGATTTTGGTCATGAGATTATCAAAAAGGATC
TTCACCTAGATCCTTTTAAATTAAAAATGAAGTTTTAAATCAATCTAAAGTATATATGAGTAAACTTGGT
CTGACAGTTACCAATGCTTAATCAGTGAGGCACCTATCTCAGCGATCTGTCTATTTCGTTCATCCATAGT
TGCCTGACTCCCCGTCGTGTAGATAACTACGATACGGGAGGGCTTACCATCTGGCCCCAGTGCTGCAATG
ATACCGCGAGACCCACGCTCACCGGCTCCAGATTTATCAGCAATAAACCAGCCAGCCGGAAGGGCCGAGC
GCAGAAGTGGTCCTGCAACTTTATCCGCCTCCATCCAGTCTATTAATTGTTGCCGGGAAGCTAGAGTAAG
TAGTTCGCCAGTTAATAGTTTGCGCAACGTTGTTGCCATTGCTACAGGCATCGTGGTGTCACGCTCGTCG
TTTGGTATGGCTTCATTCAGCTCCGGTTCCCAACGATCAAGGCGAGTTACATGATCCCCCATGTTGTGCA
AAAAAGCGGTTAGCTCCTTCGGTCCTCCGATCGTTGTCAGAAGTAAGTTGGCCGCAGTGTTATCACTCAT
GGTTATGGCAGCACTGCATAATTCTCTTACTGTCATGCCATCCGTAAGATGCTTTTCTGTGACTGGTGAG
TACTCAACCAAGTCATTCTGAGAATAGTGTATGCGGCGACCGAGTTGCTCTTGCCCGGCGTCAATACGGG
ATAATACCGCGCCACATAGCAGAACTTTAAAAGTGCTCATCATTGGAAAACGTTCTTCGGGGCGAAAACT
CTCAAGGATCTTACCGCTGTTGAGATCCAGTTCGATGTAACCCACTCGTGCACCCAACTGATCTTCAGCA
TCTTTTACTTTCACCAGCGTTTCTGGGTGAGCAAAAACAGGAAGGCAAAATGCCGCAAAAAAGGGAATAA
GGGCGACACGGAAATGTTGAATACTCATACTCTTCCTTTTTCAATATTATTGAAGCATTTATCAGGGTTA
TTGTCTCATGAGCGGATACATATTTGAATGTATTTAGAAAAATAAACAAATAGGGGTTCCGCGCACATTT
CCCCGAAAAGTGCCACCTGACGTCGACGGATCGGGAGATCTCCCGATCCCCTATGGTGCACTCTCAGTAC
AATCTGCTCTGATGCCGCATAGTTAAGCCAGTATCTGCTCCCTGCTTGTGTGTTGGAGGTCGCTGAGTAG
TGCGCGAGCAAAATTTAAGCTACAACAAGGCAAGGCTTGACCGACAATTGCATGAAGAATCTGCTTAGGG
TTAGGCGTTTTGCGCTGCTTCGCGATGTACGGGCCAGATATACGCGTT
